>Addgene plasmid #232337 | pcDNA3.1-IARS2 | addgene full sequence | sequence record 474538 | Addgene NGS Result
GACGGATCGGGAGATCTCCCGATCCCCTATGGTGCACTCTCAGTACAATCTGCTCTGATGCCGCATAGTT
AAGCCAGTATCTGCTCCCTGCTTGTGTGTTGGAGGTCGCTGAGTAGTGCGCGAGCAAAATTTAAGCTACA
ACAAGGCAAGGCTTGACCGACAATTGCATGAAGAATCTGCTTAGGGTTAGGCGTTTTGCGCTGCTTCGCG
ATGTACGGGCCAGATATACGCGTTGACATTGATTATTGACTAGTTATTAATAGTAATCAATTACGGGGTC
ATTAGTTCATAGCCCATATATGGAGTTCCGCGTTACATAACTTACGGTAAATGGCCCGCCTGGCTGACCG
CCCAACGACCCCCGCCCATTGACGTCAATAATGACGTATGTTCCCATAGTAACGCCAATAGGGACTTTCC
ATTGACGTCAATGGGTGGAGTATTTACGGTAAACTGCCCACTTGGCAGTACATCAAGTGTATCATATGCC
AAGTACGCCCCCTATTGACGTCAATGACGGTAAATGGCCCGCCTGGCATTATGCCCAGTACATGACCTTA
TGGGACTTTCCTACTTGGCAGTACATCTACGTATTAGTCATCGCTATTACCATGGTGATGCGGTTTTGGC
AGTACATCAATGGGCGTGGATAGCGGTTTGACTCACGGGGATTTCCAAGTCTCCACCCCATTGACGTCAA
TGGGAGTTTGTTTTGGCACCAAAATCAACGGGACTTTCCAAAATGTCGTAACAACTCCGCCCCATTGACG
CAAATGGGCGGTAGGCGTGTACGGTGGGAGGTCTATATAAGCAGAGCTCTCTGGCTAACTAGAGAACCCA
CTGCTTACTGGCTTATCGAAATTAATACGACTCACTATAGGGAGACCCAAGCTGGCTAGCGTTTAAACGG
GCCCTCTAGACTCGACCGGACCATGCGTTGGGGGCTGCGCCCTCGCGGGCCGGGCGCGGCCGCCCTGGCC
ACTGCCCGAAGTTTGTGGGGGACGCCCCGCCTTCCCTGCAGCCCGGGATGGCAAGGGGCGACGAAGAGGC
TTCTGGTGCGGTCGGTCTCCGGGGCCAGTAACCACCAGCCGAACTCGAATAGTGGCAGATACCGGGACAC
GGTGCTGCTGCCGCAGACGAGCTTCCCCATGAAGCTGCTGGGCCGCCAGCAGCCGGACACGGAGCTGGAG
ATCCAGCAGAAATGTGGATTTTCAGAACTTTATTCATGGCAAAGAGAAAGAAAAGTAAAGACAGAATTTT
GCCTTCATGATGGACCTCCTTATGCAAACGGTGACCCTCATGTTGGACATGCTTTAAATAAGATTTTGAA
AGACATAGCCAATCGATTCCATATGATGAATGGCTCCAAAATACATTTTGTGCCCGGCTGGGATTGTCAT
GGGTTGCCCATTGAAATAAAAGTATTATCAGAACTTGGTAGAGAAGCTCAGAATCTTTCAGCTATGGAAA
TTAGAAAGAAAGCTAGATCATTTGCTAAAGCAGCCATTGAGAAACAGAAATCAGCATTTATTCGTTGGGG
AATAATGGCAGATTGGAATAATTGCTACTATACATTTGATGGGAAGTATGAAGCCAAACAGTTGAGAACT
TTTTACCAAATGTATGATAAGGGCTTGGTTTATCGATCTTACAAACCTGTGTTTTGGTCTCCGTCATCTA
GGACTGCATTGGCTGAAGCAGAACTTGAATATAATCCTGAGCATGTCAGTCGTTCAATATATGTAAAATT
TCCTCTCTTAAAGCCTTCTCCAAAATTGGCATCTCTTATAGATGGTTCATCTCCTGTTAGTATTTTGGTC
TGGACCACACAACCTTGGACGATTCCAGCCAATGAAGCTGTTTGCTATATGCCTGAATCAAAGTATGCTG
TTGTGAAATGTTCTAAGTCTGGAGACCTCTACGTACTGGCGGCAGATAAAGTAGCATCTGTTGCTTCTAC
TTTGGAAACAACATTTGAGACTATTTCAACACTTTCAGGTGTAGATTTGGAAAATGGTACTTGCAGTCAT
CCATTAATTCCTGATAAAGCCTCTCCTCTTTTACCTGCAAATCATGTGACCATGGCAAAAGGAACGGGAT
TGGTTCACACAGCCCCAGCTCATGGTATGGAAGACTACGGTGTAGCGTCTCAGCACAACCTGCCCATGGA
TTGTCTAGTGGACGAAGATGGAGTTTTCACAGATGTTGCAGGTCCTGAACTTCAAAACAAGGCTGTCCTT
GAAGAGGGAACTGATGTGGTTATAAAGATGCTTCAGACTGCAAAGAATTTGTTGAAAGAGGAGAAATTGG
TGCATAGCTATCCGTATGACTGGAGGACCAAGAAACCTGTGGTTATTCGTGCCAGCAAGCAGTGGTTTAT
AAACATCACGGATATTAAGACTGCAGCCAAGGAATTGTTAAAAAAGGTGAAATTTATTCCTGGATCAGCA
CTGAATGGCATGGTTGAAATGATGGACAGGCGGCCATATTGGTGTATATCAAGGCAAAGAGTTTGGGGTG
TTCCAATTCCTGTGTTTCATCATAAGACCAAGGATGAATACTTGATCAACAGCCAAACCACTGAGCATAT
TGTTAAACTAGTGGAACAACACGGCAGTGATATCTGGTGGACTCTTCCCCCTGAACAACTTCTTCCAAAA
GAAGTCTTATCTGAGGTTGGTGGCCCTGATGCCTTGGAATATGTGCCAGGTCAGGATATTTTGGACATCT
GGTTTGATAGCGGAACTTCATGGTCTTATGTTCTTCCAGGTCCTGACCAAAGAGCAGATTTGTACTTGGA
AGGAAAAGACCAGCTCGGGGGTTGGTTTCAGTCATCCTTATTAACAAGTGTGGCAGCAAGGAAGAGAGCA
CCTTATAAGACAGTGATTGTTCATGGATTTACCCTTGGAGAAAAGGGAGAAAAGATGTCCAAGTCTCTTG
GGAATGTCATTCATCCTGATGTTGTCGTTAATGGAGGACAAGATCAAAGCAAAGAGCCTCCGTATGGTGC
TGATGTCCTTCGCTGGTGGGTAGCTGATTCCAATGTCTTCACCGAAGTTGCAATTGGCCCATCCGTGCTC
AATGCTGCCAGAGATGATATTAGCAAGCTTAGGAATACACTTCGCTTTCTTTTGGGAAATGTGGCTGATT
TCAACCCAGAAACAGATTCCATCCCTGTAAACGATATGTATGTCATAGACCAGTACATGCTACACTTACT
GCAGGATTTGGCAAACAAGATTACCGAATTATACAAACAATATGATTTTGGAAAAGTTGTTCGGCTGTTA
CGGACGTTTTATACCAGAGAGCTCTCTAACTTTTATTTCAGTATAATCAAAGATAGGCTCTATTGTGAAA
AGGAAAATGACCCCAAACGACGCTCTTGTCAGACTGCATTAGTTGAAATTTTGGATGTAATAGTTCGTTC
TTTTGCTCCCATTCTTCCTCACCTGGCTGAAGAGGTGTTCCAGCACATACCTTATATTAAAGAGCCCAAG
AGTGTTTTCCGTACTGGGTGGATTAGTACTAGTTCTATCTGGAAAAAGCCCGGGTTGGAAGAAGCTGTGG
AGAGTGCGTGTGCAATGCGAGACTCATTTCTTGGAAGCATCCCTGGCAAAAATGCAGCTGAGTACAAGGT
TATCACTGTGATAGAACCTGGACTGCTTTTTGAGATAATAGAGATGCTGCAGTCTGAAGAGACTTCCAGC
ACCTCTCAGTTGAATGAATTAATGATGGCTTCTGAGTCAACTTTACTGGCTCAGGAACCACGAGAGATGA
CTGCAGATGTAATCGAGCTTAAAGGGAAATTCCTCATCAACTTAGAAGGTGGTGATATTCGTGAAGAGTC
TTCCTATAAAGTAATTGTCATGCCGACTACGAAAGAAAAATGCCCCCGTTGTTGGAAGTATACAGCGGAG
TCTTCAGATACACTGTGTCCTCGATGTGCAGAAGTTGTCAGTGGAAAATAGGAATTCCACCACACTGGAC
TAGTGGATCCGAGCTCGGTACCAAGCTTAAGTTTAAACCGCTGATCAGCCTCGACTGTGCCTTCTAGTTG
CCAGCCATCTGTTGTTTGCCCCTCCCCCGTGCCTTCCTTGACCCTGGAAGGTGCCACTCCCACTGTCCTT
TCCTAATAAAATGAGGAAATTGCATCGCATTGTCTGAGTAGGTGTCATTCTATTCTGGGGGGTGGGGTGG
GGCAGGACAGCAAGGGGGAGGATTGGGAAGACAATAGCAGGCATGCTGGGGATGCGGTGGGCTCTATGGC
TTCTGAGGCGGAAAGAACCAGCTGGGGCTCTAGGGGGTATCCCC
[124 nt withheld, positions 4315-4438]
C
[91 nt withheld, positions 4440-4530]
A
[49 nt withheld, positions 4532-4580]
CCTTTGACGTTGGAGTCCACGTTCTTT
[37 nt withheld, positions 4608-4644]
ACCCTATCTCGGTCTATTCTTTTGATTTATAAGGGATTTTGCCGATTTCGGCCTATTGGTTAAAAAATGA
GCTGATTTAACAAAAATTTAACGCGAATTAATTCTGTGGAATGTGTGTCAGTTAGGGTGTGGAAAGTCCC
CAGGCTCCCCAGCAGGCAGAAGTATGCAAAGCATGCATCTCAATTAGTCAGCAACCAGGTGTGGAAAGTC
CCCAGGCTCCCCAGCAGGCAGAAGTATGCAAAGCATGCATCTCAATTAGTCAGCAACCATAGTCCCGCCC
CTAACTCCGCCCATCCCGCCCATTCTCCGCCCCATGGCTGACTAATTTTTTTTATTTATGCAGAGGCCGA
GGCCGCCTCTGCCTCTGAGCTATTCCAGAAGTAGTGAGGAGGCTTTTTTGGAGGCCTAGGCTTTTGCAAA
AAGCTCCCGGGAGCTTGTATATCCATTTTCGGATCTGATCAAGAGACAGGATGAGGATCGTTTCGCATGA
TTGAACAAGATGGATTGCACGCAGGTTCTCCGGCCGCTTGGGTGGAGAGGCTATTCGGCTATGACTGGGC
ACAACAGACAATCGGCTGCTCTGATGCCGCCGTGTTCCGGCTGTCAGCGCAGGGGCGCCCGGTTCTTTTT
GTCAAGACCGACCTGTCCGGTGCCCTGAATGAACTGCAGGACGAGGCAGCGCGGCTATCGTGGCTGGCCA
CGACGGGCGTTCCTTGCGCAGCTGTGCTCGACGTTGTCACTGAAGCGGGAAGGGACTGGCTGCTATTGGG
CGAAGTGCCGGGGCAGGATCTCCTGTCATCTCACCTTGCTCCTGCCGAGAAAGTATCCATCATGGCTGAT
GCAATGCGGCGGCTGCATACGCTTGATCCGGCTACCTGCCCATTCGACCACCAAGCGAAACATCGCATCG
AGCGAGCACGTACTCGGATGGAAGCCGGTCTTGTCGATCAGGATGATCTGGACGAAGAGCATCAGGGGCT
CGCGCCAGCCGAACTGTTCGCCAGGCTCAAGGCGCGCATGCCCGACGGCGAGGATCTCGTCGTGACCCAT
GGCGATGCCTGCTTGCCGAATATCATGGTGGAAAATGGCCGCTTTTCTGGATTCATCGACTGTGGCCGGC
TGGGTGTGGCGGACCGCTATCAGGACATAGCGTTGGCTACCCGTGATATTGCTGAAGAGCTTGGCGGCGA
ATGGGCTGACCGCTTCCTCGTGCTTTACGGTATCGCCGCTCCCGATTCGCAGCGCATCGCCTTCTATCGC
CTTCTTGACGAGTTCTTCTGAGCGGGACTCTGGGGTTCGAAATGACCGACCAAGCGACGCCCAACCTGCC
ATCACGAGATTTCGATTCCACCGCCGCCTTCTATGAAAGGTTGGGCTTCGGAATCGTTTTCCGGGACGCC
GGCTGGATGATCCTCCAGCGCGGGGATCTCATGCTGGAGTTCTTCGCCCACCCCAACTTGTTTATTGCAG
CTTATAATGGTTACAAATAAAGCAATAGCATCACAAATTTCACAAATAAAGCATTTTTTTCACTGCATTC
TAGTTGTGGTTTGTCCAAACTCATCAATGTATCTTATCATGTCTGTATACCGTCGACCTCTAGCTAGAGC
TTGGCGTAATCATGGTCATAGCTGTTTCCTGTGTGAAATTGTTATCCGCTCACAATTCCACACAACATAC
GAGCCGGAAGCATAAAGTGTAAAGCCTGGGGTGCCTAATGAGTGAGCTAACTCACATTAATTGCGTTGCG
CTCACTGCCCGCTTTCCAGTCGGGAAACCTGTCGTGCCAGCTGCATTAATGAATCGGCCAACGCGCGGGG
AGAGGCGGTTTGCGTATTGGGCGCTCTTCCGCTTCCTCGCTCACTGACTCGCTGCGCTCGGTCGTTCGGC
TGCGGCGAGCGGTATCAGCTCACTCAAAGGCGGTAATACGGTTATCCACAGAATCAGGGGATAACGCAGG
AAAGAACATGTGAGCAAAAGGCCAGCAAAAGGCCAGGAACCGTAAAAAGGCCGCGTTGCTGGCGTTTTTC
CATAGGCTCCGCCCCCCTGACGAGCATCACAAAAATCGACGCTCAAGTCAGAGGTGGCGAAACCCGGCAG
GACTATAAAGATACCAGGCGTTTCCCCCTGGAAGCTCCCTCGTGCGCTCTCCTGTTCCGACCCTGCCGCT
TACCGGATACCTGTCCGCCTTTCTCCCTTCGGGAAGCGTGGCGCTTTCTCATAGCTCACGCTGTAGGTAT
CTCAGTTCGGTGTAGGTCGTTCGCTCCAAGCTGGGCTGTGTGCACGAACCCCCCGTTCAGCCCGACCGCT
GCGCCTTATCCGGTAACTATCGTCTTGAGTCCAACCCGGTAAGACACGACTTATCGCCACTGGCAGCAGC
CACTGGTAACAGGATTAGCAGAGCGAGGTATGTAGGCGGTGCTACAGAGTTCTTGAAGTGGTGGCCTAAC
TACGGCTACACTAGAAGAACAGTATTTGGTATCTGCGCTCTGCTGAAGCCAGTTACCTTCGGAAAAAGAG
TTGGTAGCTCTTGATCCGGCAAACAAACCACCGCTGGTAGCGGTGGTTTTTTTGTTTGCAAGCAGCAGAT
TACGCGCAGAAAAAAAGGATCTCAAGAAGATCCTTTGATCTTTTCTACGGGGTCTGACGCTCAGTGGAAC
GAAAACTCACGTTAAGGGATTTTGGTCATGAGATTATCAAAAAGGATCTTCACCTAGATCCTTTTAAATT
AAAAATGAAGTTTTAAATCAATCTAAAGTATATATGAGTAAACTTGGTCTGACAGTTACCAATGCTTAAT
CAGTGAGGCACCTATCTCAGCGATCTGTCTATTTCGTTCATCCATAGTTGCCTGACTCCCCGTCGTGTAG
ATAACTACGATACGGGAGGGCTTACCATCTGGCCCCAGTGCTGCAATGATACCGCGAGACCCACGCTCAC
CGGCTCCAGATTTATCAGCAATAAACCAGCCAGCCGGAAGGGCCGAGCGCAGAAGTGGTCCTGCAACTTT
ATCCGCCTCCATCCAGTCTATTAATTGTTGCCGGGAAGCTAGAGTAAGTAGTTCGCCAGTTAATAGTTTG
CGCAACGTTGTTGCCATTGCTACAGGCATCGTGGTGTCACGCTCGTCGTTTGGTATGGCTTCATTCAGCT
CCGGTTCCCAACGATCAAGGCGAGTTACATGATCCCCCATGTTGTGCAAAAAAGCGGTTAGCTCCTTCGG
TCCTCCGATCGTTGTCAGAAGTAAGTTGGCCGCAGTGTTATCACTCATGGTTATGGCAGCACTGCATAAT
TCTCTTACTGTCATGCCATCCGTAAGATGCTTTTCTGTGACTGGTGAGTACTCAACCAAGTCATTCTGAG
AATAGTGTATGCGGCGACCGAGTTGCTCTTGCCCGGCGTCAATACGGGATAATACCGCGCCACATAGCAG
AACTTTAAAAGTGCTCATCATTGGAAAACGTTCTTCGGGGCGAAAACTCTCAAGGATCTTACCGCTGTTG
AGATCCAGTTCGATGTAACCCACTCGTGCACCCAACTGATCTTCAGCATCTTTTACTTTCACCAGCGTTT
CTGGGTGAGCAAAAACAGGAAGGCAAAATGCCGCAAAAAAGGGAATAAGGGCGACACGGAAATGTTGAAT
ACTCATACTCTTCCTTTTTCAATATTATTGAAGCATTTATCAGGGTTATTGTCTCATGAGCGGATACATA
TTTGAATGTATTTAGAAAAATAAACAAATAGGGGTTCCGCGCACATTTCCCCGAAAAGTGCCACCTGACG
TC
Features (pLannotate 1.2.2; 22 found; start..end, strand, type, name):
     28..80      -  misc_feature   bom (fragment): basis of mobility region from pBR322
    235..614     +  enhancer       CMV enhancer: human cytomegalovirus immediate early enhancer
    615..818     +  promoter       CMV promoter: human cytomegalovirus (CMV) immediate early promoter
    814..847     +  LTR            5' LTR (truncated) (fragment): truncated 5' long terminal repeat (LTR) from HIV-1
    863..881     +  promoter       T7 promoter: promoter for bacteriophage T7 RNA polymerase
    933..3968    +  CDS            IARS2: SYIM_HUMAN - Experimental evidence at protein level: Swiss-Prot protein existence level 1. From Homo sapiens (Human).
   4045..4269    +  polyA_signal   bGH poly(A) signal: bovine growth hormone polyadenylation signal
   4273..4294    +  promoter       SV40 promoter (fragment): SV40 enhancer and early promoter
   4315..4743    +  rep_origin     f1 ori (sequence partly withheld): f1 bacteriophage origin of replication; arrow indicates direction of (+) strand synthesis
   4770..4841    +  promoter       SV40 promoter (fragment): SV40 enhancer and early promoter
   4842..4913    +  promoter       SV40 promoter (fragment): SV40 enhancer and early promoter
   4917..5050    +  rep_origin     SV40 ori: SV40 origin of replication
   5131..5922    +  CDS            neo: KKA2_KLEPN - Also known as kan, nptII. Experimental evidence at protein level: Swiss-Prot protein existence level 1. Resistance to kanamycin, neomycin, paromomycin, ribostamycin, butirosin and gentamicin B. From Klebsiella pneumoniae.
   5946..6104    +  CDS            ble (fragment): BLE_KLEPN - Experimental evidence at protein level: Swiss-Prot protein existence level 1. Binding protein with a strong affinity to the bleomycin family of antibiotics. Binds to CL990; an antimitotic-antibiotic compound. From Klebsiella pneumoniae.
   6099..6220    +  polyA_signal   SV40 poly(A) signal: SV40 polyadenylation signal
   6293..6309    -  protein_bind   lac operator: The lac repressor binds to the lac operator to inhibit transcription in E. coli. This inhibition can be relieved by adding lactose or isopropyl-β-D-thiogalactopyranoside (IPTG). lac repressor encoded by lacI
   6317..6347    -  promoter       lac promoter: promoter for the E. coli lac operon
   6362..6383    -  protein_bind   CAP binding site: CAP binding activates transcription in the presence of cAMP. E. coli catabolite activator protein
   6396..6488    -  CDS            lacI (fragment): lac repressor; lacI; The lac repressor binds to the lac operator to inhibit transcription in E. coli. This inhibition can be relieved by adding lactose or isopropyl-β-D-thiogalactopyranoside (IPTG).
   6671..7259    -  rep_origin     ori: high-copy-number ColE1/pMB1/pBR322/pUC origin of replication
   7430..8290    -  CDS            AmpR: β-lactamase; bla; confers resistance to ampicillin, carbenicillin, and related antibiotics
   8291..8395    -  promoter       AmpR promoter: bla
