[The description below was written by a language model from this plasmid's Addgene catalogue record and pLannotate feature annotations shown in this document.]
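Description:
pcDNA3.1-IARS2 is a mammalian expression plasmid built on the Invitrogen pcDNA3.1(-) backbone that drives expression of human IARS2, the gene annotated in Swiss-Prot as the mitochondrial isoleucyl-tRNA synthetase. It is maintained in E. coli as a high-copy plasmid through a ColE1/pUC-type origin and selected with ampicillin via the β-lactamase gene and its native promoter. An f1 origin is also present. For mammalian cells the backbone carries a neomycin phosphotransferase cassette (G418 selection) under the SV40 early promoter/origin, ending in an SV40 polyadenylation signal.

The payload is the full-length, roughly 3 kb IARS2 open reading frame, with no tags or reporters annotated or described. It sits downstream of the CMV immediate-early enhancer and promoter and upstream of the bovine growth hormone polyadenylation signal. A T7 promoter lies between the CMV promoter and the insert. The depositor retained the six nucleotides preceding the native start codon as a putative Kozak context. Because the ORF contains an internal XhoI site, the insert was cut with SalI at its 5′ end and ligated into the XhoI-cut vector. The compatible ends joined but destroyed the site, while the 3′ EcoRI site remains.

The sequenced record is slightly shorter than the catalogued total size (8,426 versus 8,445 bp). The depositor notes an indel in the SV40 promoter relative to their reference, consistent with the fragmented SV40 promoter annotations in the feature table. G418 selection was not used or tested by the depositor, who used the plasmid only for transient overexpression of IARS2. Short hits to an HIV-1 LTR, ble and lacI appear to be incidental annotation matches to backbone sequence rather than functional elements.
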