Addgene plasmid #232337: pcDNA3.1-IARS2
Purpose: Expresses human IARS2 (ENST00000366922.3, NM_018060.4) in mammalian cells
Depositing lab: Quanfu Ma. Depositing organization: Maternal and Child Health Hospital of Hubei Province.
Backbone
  Vector backbone: pcDNA3.1 (-)
  Backbone manufacturer: Invitrogen (Thermo Fisher)
  Backbone size w/o insert (bp): 5427
  Total vector size (bp): 8445
  Vector type: Mammalian Expression
  Selectable markers: Neomycin (select with G418)
Growth in bacteria
  Bacterial resistance: Ampicillin, 100 μg/mL
  Growth temperature: 37°C
  Growth strain: DH5alpha
  Copy number: High Copy
Gene/Insert
  Gene/Insert name: IARS2 (alt name: ENST00000366922.3)
  Species: H. sapiens (human)
  GenBank ID: NM_018060.4
  Entrez Gene: IARS2 (a.k.a. CAGSSS, ILERS)
  Promoter: CMV
  Cloning method: Restriction Enzyme; 5′ cloning site XhoI (destroyed during cloning); 3′ cloning site EcoRI (not destroyed)
  Sequencing primers: 5′ CMV-F: CGCAAATGGGCGGTAGGCGTG; 3′ BGH-R: TAGAAGGCACAGTCGAGG
Resource information
  A portion of this plasmid was derived from a plasmid made by: Yuxin Bi (毕雨馨 in simplified Chinese), the first author of the article, constructed this plasmid during her master's degree. She graduated and become a PHD candidate in other institute for now.
Terms and licenses: Academic/Nonprofit Terms; Industry Terms: Not Available to Industry
Depositor comments: Note1: At the 5' of the IARS2 insert, we use diffrernt restriction enzyme for the insert and the backbone. Xho I for pcDNA3.1 (-) and Sal I for IARS2 ORF. The Xho I and Sal I share a compatible cohesive end. Ligation between the compatible cohesive ends generated by different enzymes destroy the 5' restriction site. We use this cloning method because that IARS2 ORF (ENST00000366922.3) bears intrinsic Xho I site. Note2: The IARS2 ORF is long, so we used additional primers (5'->3') for sanger sequencing as follows: pc3.1-IARS2-P1: tgggaagtatgaagccaaacagt pc3.1-IARS2-P2: gaccatggcaaaaggaacgg pc3.1-IARS2-P3: caacagccaaaccactgagc pc3.1-IARS2-P4: tgctcaatgctgccagaga Note3: The putative Kozak sequence (ENST00000366922.3:c.-6~-1) was also included Note4: There is a discrepancy in the backbone in the SV40 promoter where the Addgene NGS sequence contains an indel compared to the depositor reference. However, this indel does not affect the function of the plasmid because the SV40 promoted G418 resistant gene was not used in the study. The depositor used these plasmids for transient overexpression, not stable expression.
How to cite: pcDNA3.1-IARS2 was a gift from Quanfu Ma (Addgene plasmid # 232337 ; http://n2t.net/addgene:232337 ; RRID:Addgene_232337)
